>Addgene plasmid #192307 | pEN_TT Linker | addgene full sequence | sequence record 375714 | Addgene NGS Result
CTGACGGATGGCCTTTTTGCGTTTCTACAAACTCTTCCTGTTAGTTAGTTACTTAAGCTCGGGCCCCAAA
TAATGATTTTATTTTGACTGATAGTGACCTGTTCGTTGCAACAAATTGATAAGCAATGCTTTTTTATAAT
GCCAACTTTGTACAAAAAAGCAGGCTTTAAAGGAACCAATTCAGTCGACTGGATCCCGAGTTTACTCCCT
ATCAGTGATAGAGAACGTATGTCGAGTTTACTCCCTATCAGTGATAGAGAACGATGTCGAGTTTACTCCC
TATCAGTGATAGAGAACGTATGTCGAGTTTACTCCCTATCAGTGATAGAGAACGTATGTCGAGTTTACTC
CCTATCAGTGATAGAGAACGTATGTCGAGTTTATCCCTATCAGTGATAGAGAACGTATGTCGAGTTTACT
CCCTATCAGTGATAGAGAACGTATGTCGAGGTAGGCGTGTACGGTGGGAGGCCTATATAAGCAGAGCTCG
TTTAGTGAACCGTCAGATCGCCACTAGTGGTACCACCGGTGAATTCCACGTGAAGCTTCCATGGCTCGAG
CCCGGGTACGTAACGCGTGCATGCCAATTGGAAGACTAATGCGTTTTCGAGATATCTAGACCCAGCTTTC
TTGTACAAAGTTGGCATTATAAGAAAGCATTGCTTATCAATTTGTTGCAACGAACAGGTCACTATCAGTC
AAAATAAAATCATTATTTGCCATCCAGCTGCAGCTCTGGCCCGTGTCTCAAAATCTCTGATGTTACATTG
CACAAGATAAAAATATATCATCATGAACAATAAAACTGTCTGCTTACATAAACAGTAATACAAGGGGTGT
TATGAGCCATATTCAACGGGAAACGTCGAGGCCGCGATTAAATTCCAACATGGATGCTGATTTATATGGG
TATAAATGGGCTCGCGATAATGTCGGGCAATCAGGTGCGACAATCTATCGCTTGTATGGGAAGCCCGATG
CGCCAGAGTTGTTTCTGAAACATGGCAAAGGTAGCGTTGCCAATGATGTTACAGATGAGATGGTCAGACT
AAACTGGCTGACGGAATTTATGCCTCTTCCGACCATCAAGCATTTTATCCGTACTCCTGATGATGCATGG
TTACTCACCACTGCGATCCCCGGAAAAACAGCATTCCAGGTATTAGAAGAATATCCTGATTCAGGTGAAA
ATATTGTTGATGCGCTGGCAGTGTCCCTGCGCCGGTTGCATTCGATTCCTGTTTGTAATTGTCCTTTTAA
CAGCGATCGCGTATTTCGTCTCGCTCAGGCGCAATCACGAATGAATAACGGTTTGGTTGATGCGAGTGAT
TTTGATGACGAGCGTAATGGCTGGCCTGTTGAACAAGTCTGGAAAGAAATGCATAAACTTTTGCCATTCT
CACCGGATTCAGTCGTCACTCATGGTGATTTCTCACTTGATAACCTTATTTTTGACGAGGGGAAATTAGG
CCGGGAAGCCGATCTCGGCTTGAACGAATTGTTAGGTGGCGGTACTTGGGTCGATATCAAAGTGCATCAC
TTCTTCCCGTATGCCCAACTTTGTATAGAGAGCCACTGCGGGATCGTCACCGTAATCTGCTTGCACGTAG
ATCACATAAGCACCAAGCGCGTTGGCCTCATGCTTGAGGAGATTGATGAGCGCGGTGGCAATGCCCTGCC
TCCGGTGCTCGCCGGAGACTGCGAGATCATAGATATAGATCTCACTACGCGGCTGCTCAAACTTGGGCAG
AACGTAAGCCGCGAGAGCGCCAACAACCGCTTCTTGGTCGAAGGCAGCAAGCGCGATGAATGTCTTACTA
CGGAGCAAGTTCCCGAGGTAATCGGAGTCCGGCTGATGTTGGGAGTAGGTGGCTACGTCTCCGAACTCAC
GACCGAAAAGATCAAGAGCAGCCCGCATGGATTTGACTTGGTCAGGGCCGAGCCTACATGTGCGAATGAT
GCCCATACTTGAGCCACCTAACTTTGTTTTAGGGCGACTGCCCTGCTGCGTAACATCGTTGCTGCTGCGT
AACATCGTTGCTGCTCCATAACATCAAACATCGACCCACGGCGTAACGCGCTTGCTGCTTGGATGCCCGA
GGCATAGACTGTACAAAAAAACAGTCATAACAAGCCATGAAAACCGCCACTGCGCCGTTACCACCGCTGC
GTTCGGTCAAGGTTCTGGACCAGTTGCGTGAGCGCATACGCTACTTGCATTACAGTTTACGAACCGAACA
GGCTTATGTCAACTGGGTTCGTGCCTTCATCCGTTTCCACGGTGTGCGTCACCCGGCAACCTTGGGCAGC
AGCGAAGTCGAGGCATTTCTGTCCTGGCTGGCGAACGAGCGCAAGGTTTCGGTCTCCACGCATCGTCAGG
CATTGGCGGCCTTGCTGTTCTTCTACGGCAAGGTGCTGTGCACGGATCTGCCCTGGCTTCAGGAGATCGG
AAGACCTCGGCCGTCGCGGCGCTTGCCGGTGGTGCTGACCCCGGATGAAGTGGTTCGCATCCTCGGTTTT
CTGGAAGGCGAGCATCGTTTGTTCGCCCAGGACTCTAGCTATAGTTCTAGTGGTTGGCTACTAATAGGTT
GTATTGATGTTGGACGAGTCGGAATCGCAGACCGATACCAGGATCTTGCCATCCTATGGAACTGCCTCGG
TGAGTTTTCTCCTTCATTACAGAAACGGCTTTTTCAAAAATATGGTATTGATAATCCTGATATGAATAAA
TTGCAGTTTCATTTGATGCTCGATGAGTTTTTCTAATCAGAATTGGTTAATTGGTTGTAACACTGGCAGA
GCATTACGCTGACTTGACGGGACGGCGCAAGCTCATGACCAAAATCCCTTAACGTGAGTTTTCGTTCCAC
TGAGCGTCAGACCCCGTAGAAAAGATCAAAGGATCTTCTTGAGATCCTTTTTTTCTGCGCGTAATCTGCT
GCTTGCAAACAAAAAAACCACCGCTACCAGCGGTGGTTTGTTTGCCGGATCAAGAGCTACCAACTCTTTT
TCCGAAGGTAACTGGCTTCAGCAGAGCGCAGATACCAAATACTGTTCTTCTAGTGTAGCCGTAGTTAGGC
CACCACTTCAAGAACTCTGTAGCACCGCCTACATACCTCGCTCTGCTAATCCTGTTACCAGTGGCTGCTG
CCAGTGGCGATAAGTCGTGTCTTACCGGGTTGGACTCAAGACGATAGTTACCGGATAAGGCGCAGCGGTC
GGGCTGAACGGGGGGTTCGTGCACACAGCCCAGCTTGGAGCGAACGACCTACACCGAACTGAGATACCTA
CAGCGTGAGCTATGAGAAAGCGCCACGCTTCCCGAAGGGAGAAAGGCGGACAGGTATCCGGTAAGCGGCA
GGGTCGGAACAGGAGAGCGCACGAGGGAGCTTCCAGGGGGAAACGCCTGGTATCTTTATAGTCCTGTCGG
GTTTCGCCACCTCTGACTTGAGCGTCGATTTTTGTGATGCTCGTCAGGGGGGCGGAGCCTATGGAAAAAC
GCCAGCAACGCGGCCTTTTTACGGTTCCTGGCCTTTTGCTGGCCTTTTGCTCACATGTTCTTTCCTGCGT
TATCCCCTGATTCTGTGGATAACCGTATTACCGCTAGCATGGATCTCGGGGACGTCTAACTACTAAGCGA
GAGTAGGGAACTGCCAGGCATCAAATAAAACGAAAGGCTCAGTCGGAAGACTGGGCCTTTCGTTTTATCT
GTTGTTTGTCGGTGAACGCTCTCCTGAGTAGGACAAATCCGCCGGGAGCGGATTTGAACGTTGTGAAGCA
ACGGCCCGGAGGGTGGCGGGCAGGACGCCCGCCATAAACTGCCAGGCATCAAACTAAGCAGAAGGCCATC
Features (pLannotate 1.2.2; 11 found; start..end, strand, type, name):
     67..166     +  protein_bind   attL1: mutant version of attL; recombination site for the Gateway® LR reaction LR Clonase™
    198..512     +  promoter       tight TRE promoter: Tet-responsive promoter PTight, consisting of seven tet operator sequences followed by the minimal CMV promoter
    620..719     -  protein_bind   attL2: mutant version of attL; recombination site for the Gateway® LR reaction LR Clonase™
    842..1468    +  CDS            KanR (fragment): aminoglycoside phosphotransferase; aph(3')-Ia; confers resistance to kanamycin in bacteria or G418 (Geneticin®) in eukaryotes
   1502..2035    -  CDS            GmR: gentamycin acetyltransferase; aacC1; confers resistance to gentamycin
   2224..2252    -  promoter       Pc promoter: intI1 (promoter lies within the coding sequence); class 1 integron promoter
   2230..2577    -  CDS            YPR2_ECOLX (fragment): Protein predicted: Swiss-Prot protein existence level 4. From Escherichia coli.
   2582..2766    +  CDS            KanR (fragment): aminoglycoside phosphotransferase; aph(3')-Ia; confers resistance to kanamycin in bacteria or G418 (Geneticin®) in eukaryotes
   2909..3497    +  rep_origin     ori: high-copy-number ColE1/pMB1/pBR322/pUC origin of replication
   3665..3708    -  terminator     rrnB T1 terminator: Escherichia coli rrnB; transcription terminator T1 from the E. coli rrnB gene
   3840..17      +  terminator     rrnB T2 terminator (across the origin): transcription terminator T2 from the E. coli rrnB gene
