[The description below was written by a language model from this plasmid's Addgene catalogue record and pLannotate feature annotations shown in this document.]
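Description:
pEN_TT Linker is a small (about 3.85 kb) Gateway entry vector derived from the pEN_TTmiRC2 backbone and intended as a cloning intermediate rather than as an expression plasmid in its own right. It is propagated in E. coli from a high-copy ColE1/pUC-type origin and selected with gentamicin. Resistance is provided by the gentamicin acetyltransferase gene (aacC1), driven by a class 1 integron Pc promoter. The feature table also shows two separated fragments of a kanamycin resistance gene flanking this gentamicin cassette, which suggests the cassette was inserted into, and disrupted, an original KanR marker. Kanamycin is not listed as a selection. rrnB T1 and T2 transcription terminators lie upstream of the Gateway cassette, where they insulate it from read-through transcription originating in the backbone.

The transferable portion lies between attL1 and attL2, the sites that recombine with attR sites of a destination vector in an LR Clonase reaction. Within this interval sits the tight TRE promoter (PTight), made of seven tet operator repeats fused to a minimal CMV promoter, so that transcription depends on a tetracycline-controlled transactivator. Downstream of the promoter, a short synthetic linker has been placed between SpeI and MfeI sites, both of which are retained. The record does not describe the linker's content, but it presumably serves as a placeholder or cloning site for a gene of interest. A sequence cloned there can then be moved together with its doxycycline-responsive promoter into a compatible destination vector. The record does not name a particular destination vector or delivery system.
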