Addgene plasmid #192307: pEN_TT Linker
Purpose: Gateway entry vector for cloning
Depositing lab: Kevin Janes. Depositing organization: University of Virginia. Publication: Nucleocytoplasmic transport of active HER2 causes fractional escape from the DCIS-like state. Wang L, Paudel BB, McKnight RA, Janes KA. Nat Commun. 2023 Apr 13;14(1):2110. doi: 10.1038/s41467-023-37914-x. PubMed 37055441.
Backbone
  Vector backbone: pEN_TTmiRC2
  Backbone manufacturer: Addgene #25752
  Vector type: Gateway entry vector
Growth in bacteria
  Bacterial resistance: Gentamicin, 10 μg/mL
  Growth temperature: 37°C
  Growth strain: DH5alpha
  Copy number: High Copy
Gene/Insert
  Gene/Insert name: Linker
  Species: Other
  Cloning method: Restriction Enzyme; 5′ cloning site SpeI (not destroyed); 3′ cloning site MfeI (not destroyed)
Terms and licenses: Academic/Nonprofit Terms; Industry Terms: Not Available to Industry
How to cite: pEN_TT Linker was a gift from Kevin Janes (Addgene plasmid # 192307 ; http://n2t.net/addgene:192307 ; RRID:Addgene_192307)
